>Addgene plasmid #58032 | mTagRFP-T2-Actin-7 | addgene full sequence | sequence record 361634 | Addgene NGS Result
TAGTTATTAATAGTAATCAATTACGGGGTCATTAGTTCATAGCCCATATATGGAGTTCCGCGTTACATAA
CTTACGGTAAATGGCCCGCCTGGCTGACCGCCCAACGACCCCCGCCCATTGACGTCAATAATGACGTATG
TTCCCATAGTAACGCCAATAGGGACTTTCCATTGACGTCAATGGGTGGAGTATTTACGGTAAACTGCCCA
CTTGGCAGTACATCAAGTGTATCATATGCCAAGTACGCCCCCTATTGACGTCAATGACGGTAAATGGCCC
GCCTGGCATTATGCCCAGTACATGACCTTATGGGACTTTCCTACTTGGCAGTACATCTACGTATTAGTCA
TCGCTATTACCATGGTGATGCGGTTTTGGCAGTACATCAATGGGCGTGGATAGCGGTTTGACTCACGGGG
ATTTCCAAGTCTCCACCCCATTGACGTCAATGGGAGTTTGTTTTGGCACCAAAATCAACGGGACTTTCCA
AAATGTCGTAACAACTCCGCCCCATTGACGCAAATGGGCGGTAGGCGTGTACGGTGGGAGGTCTATATAA
GCAGAGCTGGTTTAGTGAACCGTCAGATCCGCTAGCGCTACCGGTCGCCACCATGGTGTCTAAGGGCGAA
GAGCTGATTAAGGAGAACATGCACATGAAGCTGTACATGGAGGGCACCGTGAACAACCACCACTTCAAGT
GCACATCCGAGGGCGAAGGCAAGCCCTACGAGGGCACCCAGACCATGAGAATCAAGGTGGTCGAGGGCGG
CCCTCTCCCCTTCGCCTTCGACATCCTGGCTACCAGCTTCATGTACGGCAGCAGAACCTTCATCAACCAC
ACCCAGGGCATCCCCGATTTCTTTAAGCAGTCCTTCCCTGAGGGCTTCACATGGGAGAGAGTCACCACAT
ACGAAGACGGGGGCGTGCTGACCGCTACCCAGGACACCAGCCTCCAGGACGGCTGCCTCATCTACAACGT
CAAGATCAGAGGGGTGAACTTCCCATCCAACGGCCCTGTGATGCAGAAGAAAACACTCGGCTGGGAGGCC
AACACCGAGACCCTGTACCCCGCTGACGGCGGCCTGGAAGGCAGAACCGACATGGCCCTGAAGCTCGTGG
GCGGGGGCCACCTGATCTGCAACTTCAAGACCACATACAGATCCAAGAAACCCGCTAAGAACCTCAAGAT
GCCCGGCGTCTACTATGTGGACCACAGACTGGAAAGAATCAAGGAGGCCGACAAAGAGACCTACGTCGAG
CAGCACGAGGTGGCTGTGGCCAGATACTGCGACCTCCCTAGCAAACTGGGGCACAAACTTAATGGCATGG
ACGAGCTGTACAAGTCCGGACTCAGATCTCGAGCTATGGATGATGATATCGCCGCGCTCGTCGTCGACAA
CGGCTCCGGCATGTGCAAGGCCGGCTTCGCGGGCGACGATGCCCCCCGGGCCGTCTTCCCCTCCATCGTG
GGGCGCCCCAGGCACCAGGGCGTGATGGTGGGCATGGGTCAGAAGGATTCCTATGTGGGCGACGAGGCCC
AGAGCAAGAGAGGCATCCTCACCCTGAAGTACCCCATCGAGCACGGCATCGTCACCAACTGGGACGACAT
GGAGAAAATCTGGCACCACACCTTCTACAATGAGCTGCGTGTGGCTCCCGAGGAGCACCCCGTGCTGCTG
ACCGAGGCCCCCCTGAACCCCAAGGCCAACCGCGAGAAGATGACCCAGATCATGTTTGAGACCTTCAACA
CCCCAGCCATGTACGTTGCTATCCAGGCTGTGCTATCCCTGTACGCCTCTGGCCGTACCACTGGCATCGT
GATGGACTCCGGTGACGGGGTCACCCACACTGTGCCCATCTACGAGGGGTATGCCCTCCCCCATGCCATC
CTGCGTCTGGACCTGGCTGGCCGGGACCTGACTGACTACCTCATGAAGATCCTCACCGAGCGCGGCTACA
GCTTCACCACCACGGCCGAGCGGGAAATCGTGCGTGACATTAAGGAGAAGCTGTGCTACGTCGCCCTGGA
CTTCGAGCAAGAGATGGCCACGGCTGCTTCCAGCTCCTCCCTGGAGAAGAGCTACGAGCTGCCTGACGGC
CAGGTCATCACCATTGGCAATGAGCGGTTCCGCTGCCCTGAGGCACTCTTCCAGCCTTCCTTCCTGGGCA
TGGAGTCCTGTGGCATCCACGAAACTACCTTCAACTCCATCATGAAGTGTGACGTGGACATCCGCAAAGA
CCTGTACGCCAACACAGTGCTGTCTGGCGGCACCACCATGTACCCTGGCATTGCCGACAGGATGCAGAAG
GAGATCACTGCCCTGGCACCCAGCACAATGAAGATCAAGATCATTGCTCCTCCTGAGCGCAAGTACTCCG
TGTGGATCGGCGGCTCCATCCTGGCCTCGCTGTCCACCTTCCAGCAGATGTGGATCAGCAAGCAGGAGTA
TGACGAGTCCGGCCCCTCCATCGTCCACCGCAAATGCTTCTAGGGATCCACCGGATCTAGATAACTGATC
ATAATCAGCCATACCACATTTGTAGAGGTTTTACTTGCTTTAAAAAACCTCCCACACCTCCCCCTGAACC
TGAAACATAAAATGAATGCAATTGTTGTTGTTAACTTGTTTATTGCAGCTTATAATGGTTACAAATAAAG
CAATAGCATCACAAATTTCACAAATAAAGCATTTTTTTCACTGCATTCTAGTTGTGGTTTGTCCAAACTC
ATCAATGTATCTTAACGCGTAAATTGTAAGCGTTAATATTTTGTTAAAATTCGCGTTAAATTTTTGTTAA
ATCAGCTCATTTTTTAACCAATAGGCCGAAATCGGCAAAATCCCTTATAAATCAAAAGAATAGACCGAGA
TAGGGT
[37 nt withheld, positions 2877-2913]
AAAGAACGTGGACTCCAACGTCAAAGG
[49 nt withheld, positions 2941-2989]
T
[91 nt withheld, positions 2991-3081]
G
[124 nt withheld, positions 3083-3206]
CAGGTGGCACTTTTCGGGGAAATGTGCGCGGAACCCCTATTTGTTTATTTTTCTAAATACATTCAAATAT
GTATCCGCTCATGAGACAATAACCCTGATAAATGCTTCAATAATATTGAAAAAGGAAGAGTCCTGAGGCG
GAAAGAACCAGCTGTGGAATGTGTGTCAGTTAGGGTGTGGAAAGTCCCCAGGCTCCCCAGCAGGCAGAAG
TATGCAAAGCATGCATCTCAATTAGTCAGCAACCAGGTGTGGAAAGTCCCCAGGCTCCCCAGCAGGCAGA
AGTATGCAAAGCATGCATCTCAATTAGTCAGCAACCATAGTCCCGCCCCTAACTCCGCCCATCCCGCCCC
TAACTCCGCCCAGTTCCGCCCATTCTCCGCCCCATGGCTGACTAATTTTTTTTATTTATGCAGAGGCCGA
GGCCGCCTCGGCCTCTGAGCTATTCCAGAAGTAGTGAGGAGGCTTTTTTGGAGGCCTAGGCTTTTGCAAA
GATCGATCAAGAGACAGGATGAGGATCGTTTCGCATGATTGAACAAGATGGATTGCACGCAGGTTCTCCG
GCCGCTTGGGTGGAGAGGCTATTCGGCTATGACTGGGCACAACAGACAATCGGCTGCTCTGATGCCGCCG
TGTTCCGGCTGTCAGCGCAGGGGCGCCCGGTTCTTTTTGTCAAGACCGACCTGTCCGGTGCCCTGAATGA
ACTGCAAGACGAGGCAGCGCGGCTATCGTGGCTGGCCACGACGGGCGTTCCTTGCGCAGCTGTGCTCGAC
GTTGTCACTGAAGCGGGAAGGGACTGGCTGCTATTGGGCGAAGTGCCGGGGCAGGATCTCCTGTCATCTC
ACCTTGCTCCTGCCGAGAAAGTATCCATCATGGCTGATGCAATGCGGCGGCTGCATACGCTTGATCCGGC
TACCTGCCCATTCGACCACCAAGCGAAACATCGCATCGAGCGAGCACGTACTCGGATGGAAGCCGGTCTT
GTCGATCAGGATGATCTGGACGAAGAGCATCAGGGGCTCGCGCCAGCCGAACTGTTCGCCAGGCTCAAGG
CGAGCATGCCCGACGGCGAGGATCTCGTCGTGACCCATGGCGATGCCTGCTTGCCGAATATCATGGTGGA
AAATGGCCGCTTTTCTGGATTCATCGACTGTGGCCGGCTGGGTGTGGCGGACCGCTATCAGGACATAGCG
TTGGCTACCCGTGATATTGCTGAAGAGCTTGGCGGCGAATGGGCTGACCGCTTCCTCGTGCTTTACGGTA
TCGCCGCTCCCGATTCGCAGCGCATCGCCTTCTATCGCCTTCTTGACGAGTTCTTCTGAGCGGGACTCTG
GGGTTCGAAATGACCGACCAAGCGACGCCCAACCTGCCATCACGAGATTTCGATTCCACCGCCGCCTTCT
ATGAAAGGTTGGGCTTCGGAATCGTTTTCCGGGACGCCGGCTGGATGATCCTCCAGCGCGGGGATCTCAT
GCTGGAGTTCTTCGCCCACCCTAGGGGGAGGCTAACTGAAACACGGAAGGAGACAATACCGGAAGGAACC
CGCGCTATGACGGCAATAAAAAGACAGAATAAAACGCACGGTGTTGGGTCGTTTGTTCATAAACGCGGGG
TTCGGTCCCAGGGCTGGCACTCTGTCGATACCCCACCGAGACCCCATTGGGGCCAATACGCCCGCGTTTC
TTCCTTTTCCCCACCCCACCCCCCAAGTTCGGGTGAAGGCCCAGGGCTCGCAGCCAACGTCGGGGCGGCA
GGCCCTGCCATAGCCTCAGGTTACTCATATATACTTTAGATTGATTTAAAACTTCATTTTTAATTTAAAA
GGATCTAGGTGAAGATCCTTTTTGATAATCTCATGACCAAAATCCCTTAACGTGAGTTTTCGTTCCACTG
AGCGTCAGACCCCGTAGAAAAGATCAAAGGATCTTCTTGAGATCCTTTTTTTCTGCGCGTAATCTGCTGC
TTGCAAACAAAAAAACCACCGCTACCAGCGGTGGTTTGTTTGCCGGATCAAGAGCTACCAACTCTTTTTC
CGAAGGTAACTGGCTTCAGCAGAGCGCAGATACCAAATACTGTTCTTCTAGTGTAGCCGTAGTTAGGCCA
CCACTTCAAGAACTCTGTAGCACCGCCTACATACCTCGCTCTGCTAATCCTGTTACCAGTGGCTGCTGCC
AGTGGCGATAAGTCGTGTCTTACCGGGTTGGACTCAAGACGATAGTTACCGGATAAGGCGCAGCGGTCGG
GCTGAACGGGGGGTTCGTGCACACAGCCCAGCTTGGAGCGAACGACCTACACCGAACTGAGATACCTACA
GCGTGAGCTATGAGAAAGCGCCACGCTTCCCGAAGGGAGAAAGGCGGACAGGTATCCGGTAAGCGGCAGG
GTCGGAACAGGAGAGCGCACGAGGGAGCTTCCAGGGGGAAACGCCTGGTATCTTTATAGTCCTGTCGGGT
TTCGCCACCTCTGACTTGAGCGTCGATTTTTGTGATGCTCGTCAGGGGGGCGGAGCCTATGGAAAAACGC
CAGCAACGCGGCCTTTTTACGGTTCCTGGCCTTTTGCTGGCCTTTTGCTCACATGTTCTTTCCTGCGTTA
TCCCCTGATTCTGTGGATAACCGTATTACCGCCATGCAT
Features (pLannotate 1.2.2; 15 found; start..end, strand, type, name):
     61..364     +  enhancer       CMV enhancer: human cytomegalovirus immediate early enhancer
    365..568     +  promoter       CMV promoter: human cytomegalovirus (CMV) immediate early promoter
    613..1344    +  CDS            TagRFP-T: TagRFP-T is a basic (constitutively fluorescent) red fluorescent protein published in 2008, derived from Entacmaea quadricolor. It has low acid sensitivity.
   1345..1365    +  misc_feature   MCS (fragment): multiple cloning site
   1366..2490    +  CDS            ACTB: ACTB_BOVIN - Experimental evidence at protein level: Swiss-Prot protein existence level 1. Actin is a highly conserved protein that polymerizes to produce filaments that form cross-linked networks in the cytoplasm of cells. Actin exists in both monomeric (G-actin) and polymeric (F-actin) forms, both forms playing key functions, such as cell motility and contraction. In addition to their role in the cytoplasmic cytoskeleton, G- and F-actin also localize in the nucleus, and regulate gene transcription and motility and repair of damaged DNA. From Bos taurus (Bovine).
   2516..2600    +  CDS            large T antigen (fragment): large T antigen from SV40 (simian virus 40)
   2623..2744    +  polyA_signal   SV40 poly(A) signal: SV40 polyadenylation signal
   2778..3206    -  rep_origin     f1 ori (sequence partly withheld): f1 bacteriophage origin of replication; arrow indicates direction of (+) strand synthesis
   3233..3337    +  promoter       AmpR promoter: bla
   3339..3696    +  promoter       SV40 promoter: SV40 enhancer and early promoter
   3731..4525    +  CDS            NeoR/KanR: aminoglycoside phosphotransferase from Tn5; aph(3')-II (or nptII); confers resistance to neomycin, kanamycin, and G418 (Geneticin®)
   4546..4698    +  CDS            ble (fragment): BLE_KLEPN - Experimental evidence at protein level: Swiss-Prot protein existence level 1. Binding protein with a strong affinity to the bleomycin family of antibiotics. Binds to CL990; an antimitotic-antibiotic compound. From Klebsiella pneumoniae.
   4757..4804    +  polyA_signal   HSV TK poly(A) signal: herpes simplex virus thymidine kinase polyadenylation signal (Cole and Stacy, 1985)
   4895..4911    -  polyA_signal   bGH poly(A) signal (fragment): bovine growth hormone polyadenylation signal
   5133..5721    +  rep_origin     ori: high-copy-number ColE1/pMB1/pBR322/pUC origin of replication
