[The description below was written by a language model from this plasmid's Addgene catalogue record and pLannotate feature annotations shown in this document.]
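Description:
mTagRFP-T2-Actin-7 is a mammalian expression plasmid that produces human beta-actin (ACTB) fused to a red fluorescent protein, so that the actin cytoskeleton can be visualised by fluorescence microscopy. It is built on an mTagRFP backbone. The sequenced record is 5,835 nt. A high-copy ColE1/pUC-type origin supports propagation in E. coli, and an f1 origin is also present. One NeoR/KanR (aminoglycoside phosphotransferase) gene handles selection in both hosts. It is preceded by a bacterial bla-type promoter, giving kanamycin resistance in bacteria, and by the SV40 enhancer/early promoter, giving G418 resistance in mammalian cells. The HSV TK polyadenylation signal terminates it. The short ble, SV40 large T antigen and bGH poly(A) fragments in the annotation look like incidental matches to backbone sequence rather than functional elements.

The expression cassette is driven by the human CMV immediate-early enhancer and promoter. The first coding region is annotated as TagRFP-T, a constitutively fluorescent red protein derived from Entacmaea quadricolor. A 21-nt remnant of the multiple cloning site follows and serves as a short linker, probably the seven residues implied by the "7" in the name. The actin coding sequence comes next, followed by the SV40 poly(A) signal, which places the fluorescent tag at the N-terminus of actin. The annotation tool matched the actin region to the bovine ACTB protein entry, which is unsurprising given how conserved actin is, but the catalogue lists the insert as human. The record gives excitation and emission maxima of 555 and 584 nm and states the purpose as actin localisation. This supports transient imaging of actin structures or G418 selection of stably expressing cells. The cloning method is not recorded.
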