Addgene plasmid #58032: mTagRFP-T2-Actin-7
Purpose: Localization: Actin, Excitation: 555, Emission: 584
Depositing lab: Michael Davidson. Depositing organization: Florida State University, Tallahassee.
Backbone
  Vector backbone: mTagRFP
  Backbone size w/o insert (bp): 4750
  Vector type: Mammalian Expression
  Selectable markers: Neomycin (select with G418)
Growth in bacteria
  Bacterial resistance: Kanamycin, 50 μg/mL
  Growth temperature: 37°C
  Growth strain: DH5alpha
  Copy number: High Copy
Gene/Insert
  Gene/Insert name: Actin (alt name: NM_001101.3)
  Species: H. sapiens (human)
  Entrez Gene: ACTB (a.k.a. BKRNS, BNS, BRWS1, CSMH, DDS1, PS1TP5BP1, THC8)
  Promoter: CMV
  Tag / fusion protein: mTagRFP
  Cloning method: Unknown
  Sequencing primers: 5′ CMV-F; 3′ SV40pA-R
Terms and licenses: Academic/Nonprofit Terms; Industry Terms
Depositor comments: . Excitation = 555; Emission = 584
How to cite: mTagRFP-T2-Actin-7 was a gift from Michael Davidson (Addgene plasmid # 58032 ; http://n2t.net/addgene:58032 ; RRID:Addgene_58032)
